Addgene plasmid #122022: Rescue Septin 11 mRNA
Purpose: Rescue mRNA for Septin 11 Knock Down with sh1 shRNA. Splice variant II (EU711415) with 5 silent mutations at the SEPT11 sh1 shRNA target site.
Depositing lab: Angel de Blas. Depositing organization: University of Connecticut. Publication: Septin 11 is present in GABAergic synapses and plays a functional role in the cytoarchitecture of neurons and GABAergic synaptic connectivity. Li X, Serwanski DR, Miralles CP, Nagata K, De Blas AL. J Biol Chem. 2009 Jun 19;284(25):17253-65. doi: 10.1074/jbc.M109.008870. Epub 2009 Apr 20. PubMed 19380581.
Backbone
  Vector backbone: pCDNA 3.1
  Vector type: Mammalian Expression
Growth in bacteria
  Bacterial resistance: Ampicillin, 100 μg/mL
  Growth temperature: 37°C
  Growth strain: DH5alpha
  Copy number: High Copy
Gene/Insert
  Gene/Insert name: SEPT11
  Species: R. norvegicus (rat)
  Mutation: Silent mutations are in 5 consecutive codons (AUUGGCAAAUCCACA to AUCGGUAAGUCAACC) a.a. 52-56 both encode (IGKST). This is the SEPT11 sh1 shRNA target site.
  Entrez Gene: Sept11
  Cloning method: Restriction Enzyme; 5′ cloning site HindIII (unknown if destroyed); 3′ cloning site XbaI (unknown if destroyed)
  Sequencing primers: 5′ unknown
Resource information
  A portion of this plasmid was derived from a plasmid made by: Insert was originally cloned in Angel de Blas's lab.
Terms and licenses: Academic/Nonprofit Terms; Industry Terms: Not Available to Industry
How to cite: Rescue Septin 11 mRNA was a gift from Angel de Blas (Addgene plasmid # 122022 ; http://n2t.net/addgene:122022 ; RRID:Addgene_122022)
