[The description below was written by a language model from this plasmid's Addgene catalogue record and pLannotate feature annotations shown in this document.]
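Description:
Rescue Septin 11 mRNA is a mammalian expression plasmid built on the pcDNA3.1 backbone that carries the rat (R. norvegicus) Sept11 coding sequence, splice variant II, cloned between HindIII and XbaI sites. The insert has been engineered with silent changes in five consecutive codons covering amino acids 52–56, which lie at the target site of the SEPT11 sh1 shRNA. The encoded protein is unchanged, but the transcript no longer matches the hairpin and so escapes knockdown. The automated annotation labels the open reading frame by its closest database match, mouse Septin-11, whereas the catalogue entry gives the species as rat.

Expression is driven by the human CMV immediate-early enhancer and promoter, with a T7 promoter just upstream of the insert that could support in vitro transcription, and the transcript is terminated by the bovine growth hormone polyadenylation signal. Roughly 800 nt between the end of the annotated coding sequence and the bGH signal are unannotated, and the record does not say what this region contains. No epitope tag or reporter is annotated. A second cassette, in which the SV40 early promoter drives the neomycin phosphotransferase gene followed by an SV40 poly(A) signal, allows G418 selection of transfected mammalian cells. In E. coli the plasmid is maintained by a high-copy ColE1/pUC-type origin and selected with ampicillin through the β-lactamase gene, and an f1 origin is also present. Short annotated fragments such as the HIV-1 LTR, ble and lacI hits appear to be backbone remnants or partial matches rather than functional elements.

The construct is intended for co-expression with the sh1 shRNA in Septin 11 knockdown experiments, to confirm that observed phenotypes are specific to loss of Septin 11. The associated work concerns neuronal cytoarchitecture and GABAergic synapses.
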