Features (pLannotate 1.2.2; 20 found; start..end, strand, type, name):
     28..80      -  misc_feature   bom (fragment): basis of mobility region from pBR322
    235..614     +  enhancer       CMV enhancer: human cytomegalovirus immediate early enhancer
    615..818     +  promoter       CMV promoter: human cytomegalovirus (CMV) immediate early promoter
    814..847     +  LTR            5' LTR (truncated) (fragment): truncated 5' long terminal repeat (LTR) from HIV-1
    863..881     +  promoter       T7 promoter: promoter for bacteriophage T7 RNA polymerase
    964..2259    +  CDS            Septin11: SEP11_MOUSE - Also known as D5Ertd606e From Mus musculus (Mouse).
   3071..3295    +  polyA_signal   bGH poly(A) signal: bovine growth hormone polyadenylation signal
   3299..3320    +  promoter       SV40 promoter (fragment): SV40 enhancer and early promoter
   3341..3769    +  rep_origin     f1 ori (sequence partly withheld): f1 bacteriophage origin of replication; arrow indicates direction of (+) strand synthesis
   3783..4112    +  promoter       SV40 promoter: SV40 enhancer and early promoter
   4179..4970    +  CDS            neo: KKA2_KLEPN - Also known as kan, nptII. Experimental evidence at protein level: Swiss-Prot protein existence level 1. Resistance to kanamycin, neomycin, paromomycin, ribostamycin, butirosin and gentamicin B. From Klebsiella pneumoniae.
   4994..5152    +  CDS            ble (fragment): BLE_KLEPN - Experimental evidence at protein level: Swiss-Prot protein existence level 1. Binding protein with a strong affinity to the bleomycin family of antibiotics. Binds to CL990; an antimitotic-antibiotic compound. From Klebsiella pneumoniae.
   5147..5268    +  polyA_signal   SV40 poly(A) signal: SV40 polyadenylation signal
   5341..5357    -  protein_bind   lac operator: The lac repressor binds to the lac operator to inhibit transcription in E. coli. This inhibition can be relieved by adding lactose or isopropyl-β-D-thiogalactopyranoside (IPTG). lac repressor encoded by lacI
   5365..5395    -  promoter       lac promoter: promoter for the E. coli lac operon
   5410..5431    -  protein_bind   CAP binding site: CAP binding activates transcription in the presence of cAMP. E. coli catabolite activator protein
   5444..5536    -  CDS            lacI (fragment): lac repressor; lacI; The lac repressor binds to the lac operator to inhibit transcription in E. coli. This inhibition can be relieved by adding lactose or isopropyl-β-D-thiogalactopyranoside (IPTG).
   5719..6307    -  rep_origin     ori: high-copy-number ColE1/pMB1/pBR322/pUC origin of replication
   6478..7338    -  CDS            AmpR: β-lactamase; bla; confers resistance to ampicillin, carbenicillin, and related antibiotics
   7339..7443    -  promoter       AmpR promoter: bla
>Addgene plasmid #122022 | Rescue Septin 11 mRNA | addgene full sequence | sequence record 235846 | Addgene NGS Result
GACGGATCGGGAGATCTCCCGATCCCCTATGGTGCACTCTCAGTACAATCTGCTCTGATGCCGCATAGTT
AAGCCAGTATCTGCTCCCTGCTTGTGTGTTGGAGGTCGCTGAGTAGTGCGCGAGCAAAATTTAAGCTACA
ACAAGGCAAGGCTTGACCGACAATTGCATGAAGAATCTGCTTAGGGTTAGGCGTTTTGCGCTGCTTCGCG
ATGTACGGGCCAGATATACGCGTTGACATTGATTATTGACTAGTTATTAATAGTAATCAATTACGGGGTC
ATTAGTTCATAGCCCATATATGGAGTTCCGCGTTACATAACTTACGGTAAATGGCCCGCCTGGCTGACCG
CCCAACGACCCCCGCCCATTGACGTCAATAATGACGTATGTTCCCATAGTAACGCCAATAGGGACTTTCC
ATTGACGTCAATGGGTGGAGTATTTACGGTAAACTGCCCACTTGGCAGTACATCAAGTGTATCATATGCC
AAGTACGCCCCCTATTGACGTCAATGACGGTAAATGGCCCGCCTGGCATTATGCCCAGTACATGACCTTA
TGGGACTTTCCTACTTGGCAGTACATCTACGTATTAGTCATCGCTATTACCATGGTGATGCGGTTTTGGC
AGTACATCAATGGGCGTGGATAGCGGTTTGACTCACGGGGATTTCCAAGTCTCCACCCCATTGACGTCAA
TGGGAGTTTGTTTTGGCACCAAAATCAACGGGACTTTCCAAAATGTCGTAACAACTCCGCCCCATTGACG
CAAATGGGCGGTAGGCGTGTACGGTGGGAGGTCTATATAAGCAGAGCTCTCTGGCTAACTAGAGAACCCA
CTGCTTACTGGCTTATCGAAATTAATACGACTCACTATAGGGAGACCCAAGCTGGCTAGCGTTTAAACTT
AAGCTTGGTACCGAGCTCGGATCCACTAGTCCAGTGTGGTGGAATTCGCCCTTATGGCCGTGGCGGTGGG
GAGACCGAGTAATGAAGAACTGCGAAACTTATCACTTTCTGGCCATGTTGGATTTGACAGTCTCCCTGAC
CAGCTGGTCAACAAATCCACTTCTCAAGGATTCTGTTTCAACATCCTGTGTGTGGGAGAGACAGGTATCG
GTAAGTCAACCTTGATGGACACTTTATTCAACACCAAATTTGAAAGTGACCCAGCTACTCACAACGAACC
AGGTGTCCGGTTAAAAGCCAGAAGTTACGAACTGCAGGAAAGCAACGTACGGCTGAAGCTAACCATTGTT
GACACAGTGGGATTTGGAGACCAGATTAATAAAGACGACAGCTATAAGCCCATAGTGGAGTACATTGACG
CCCAGTTTGAGGCCTACTTGCAAGAGGAATTGAAAATTAAGCGTTCTCTCTTCAACTACCACGACACGAG
GATTCACGCCTGCCTTTACTTTATCGCCCCCACGGGACATTCACTGAAGTCCCTGGACCTGGTCACCATG
AAGAAGCTGGACAGCAAGGTGAACATCATCCCAATCATTGCGAAAGCCGACACCATCGCCAAGAACGAAT
TGCACAAGTTCAAGAGTAAGATCATGAGTGAACTCGTGAGCAACGGAGTCCAGATATATCAGTTCCCCAC
CGATGAGGAAACGGTGGCCGAGATTAATGCAACGATGAGTGTCCATCTCCCATTTGCAGTGGTTGGCAGT
ACCGAAGAGGTGAAGATTGGCAACAAGATGGCGAAGGCCAGGCAGTACCCTTGGGGTGTGGTGCAGGTTG
AGAACGAAAACCACTGTGATTTTGTGAAGCTGAGGGAGATGCTGATCCGAGTGAACATGGAGGACCTGCG
AGAGCAGACGCACACTCGCCACTACGAGTTGTATCGGCGCTGTAAGCTCGAGGAGATGGGCTTCAAGGAC
ACTGACCCTGACAGCAAGCCCTTCAGTCTTCAGGAGACATATGAAGCAAAGAGGAATGAGTTCCTGGGAG
AGCTGCAGAAGAAGGAGGAGGAGATGAGACAGATGTTTGTCATGAGAGTGAAGGAGAAAGAGGCGGAGCT
CAAGGAGGCGGAGAAAGAGCTTCATGAGAAGTTTGACCTCCTGAAGCGGACTCACCAAGAGGAGAAGAAA
AAGGTGGAAGACAAGAAGAAGGAGCTTGAGGAGGAGGTGAGCAACTTCCAGAAGAAGAAGGCGGCGGCTC
AGCTCTTGCAGTCGCAGGCCCAGCAGTCTGGGGCCCAGCAGACCAAGAAGGACAAGGATAAGAAAAATAG
TCCCTGGCTCTGCACGGAATAAACGATACTCTCAAATCTAACTGGACGTGCTTTCGCCTTCGCATCTTCT
TCTTTATGTAGCCATCACGTTGCCAAGCCCTACTCTCTCTTAATGGACAGCATTAGAAGAGCGGGAGCTG
TCTGTTCACGAGTTGGGGAAGAGTTACCTCATCTCCACCATCGCCTCCCATTCTTTAAAGTCTGGGTCAA
ACATTGCACTGCTGTTTGTAATTGTCAATGTCTGTTTACAAACCACCACCCTCAGTGGCTACCGAAGTGA
CTTCAACTACCAAACAAAATAACAATAATATTAAGAGTGGAATAGAAAATGTAGGCCCAAACCTGGGGAC
TTGGGCTGGAATCCTCTTGCTTATTAGCTGCCATTTCTTGAACCTCCTGATCTAAGACCTTATGGACCGA
AGAGAGCATGTACCTCACTTGAGGTTGTCATCACCTGCAGGGCAAACATAGCACAAGGTACCCCCTGGTC
TCTATCCTATGGGCAAATTTCACCAACCCCATCAGGATCTAAAGCTCTTAGCAGGTCATCAGAGCGGGGC
AACCCTTGCTGCCTCCTATTGGTTTTGTGGGTTGTTCTGGTGTGGGATTTTAGAAAAGGAAAAAAAAAAA
AAGAAAGGTATTGCATGCACAGAGGTGCCTGCAGTTTTCCCTCTGGAACGTCCTGTTGATACGGTGTTTT
TATTTTTCAGCTGACCATCTGCCTCTTGAGAGAAAGAAGTGGGCATCCAAGGGCGAATTCTGCAGATATC
CAGCACAGTGGCGGCCGCTCGAGTCTAGAGGGCCCGTTTAAACCCGCTGATCAGCCTCGACTGTGCCTTC
TAGTTGCCAGCCATCTGTTGTTTGCCCCTCCCCCGTGCCTTCCTTGACCCTGGAAGGTGCCACTCCCACT
GTCCTTTCCTAATAAAATGAGGAAATTGCATCGCATTGTCTGAGTAGGTGTCATTCTATTCTGGGGGGTG
GGGTGGGGCAGGACAGCAAGGGGGAGGATTGGGAAGACAATAGCAGGCATGCTGGGGATGCGGTGGGCTC
TATGGCTTCTGAGGCGGAAAGAACCAGCTGGGGCTCTAGGGGGTATCCCC
[124 nt withheld, positions 3341-3464]
C
[91 nt withheld, positions 3466-3556]
A
[49 nt withheld, positions 3558-3606]
CCTTTGACGTTGGAGTCCACGTTCTTT
[37 nt withheld, positions 3634-3670]
ACCCTATCTCGGTCTATTCTTTTGATTTATAAGGGATTTTGCCGATTTCGGCCTATTGGTTAAAAAATGA
GCTGATTTAACAAAAATTTAACGCGAATTAATTCTGTGGAATGTGTGTCAGTTAGGGTGTGGAAAGTCCC
CAGGCTCCCCAGCAGGCAGAAGTATGCAAAGCATGCATCTCAATTAGTCAGCAACCAGGTGTGGAAAGTC
CCCAGGCTCCCCAGCAGGCAGAAGTATGCAAAGCATGCATCTCAATTAGTCAGCAACCATAGTCCCGCCC
CTAACTCCGCCCATCCCGCCCCTAACTCCGCCCAGTTCCGCCCATTCTCCGCCCCATGGCTGACTAATTT
TTTTTATTTATGCAGAGGCCGAGGCCGCCTCTGCCTCTGAGCTATTCCAGAAGTAGTGAGGAGGCTTTTT
TGGAGGCCTAGGCTTTTGCAAAAAGCTCCCGGGAGCTTGTATATCCATTTTCGGATCTGATCAAGAGACA
GGATGAGGATCGTTTCGCATGATTGAACAAGATGGATTGCACGCAGGTTCTCCGGCCGCTTGGGTGGAGA
GGCTATTCGGCTATGACTGGGCACAACAGACAATCGGCTGCTCTGATGCCGCCGTGTTCCGGCTGTCAGC
GCAGGGGCGCCCGGTTCTTTTTGTCAAGACCGACCTGTCCGGTGCCCTGAATGAACTGCAGGACGAGGCA
GCGCGGCTATCGTGGCTGGCCACGACGGGCGTTCCTTGCGCAGCTGTGCTCGACGTTGTCACTGAAGCGG
GAAGGGACTGGCTGCTATTGGGCGAAGTGCCGGGGCAGGATCTCCTGTCATCTCACCTTGCTCCTGCCGA
GAAAGTATCCATCATGGCTGATGCAATGCGGCGGCTGCATACGCTTGATCCGGCTACCTGCCCATTCGAC
CACCAAGCGAAACATCGCATCGAGCGAGCACGTACTCGGATGGAAGCCGGTCTTGTCGATCAGGATGATC
TGGACGAAGAGCATCAGGGGCTCGCGCCAGCCGAACTGTTCGCCAGGCTCAAGGCGCGCATGCCCGACGG
CGAGGATCTCGTCGTGACCCATGGCGATGCCTGCTTGCCGAATATCATGGTGGAAAATGGCCGCTTTTCT
GGATTCATCGACTGTGGCCGGCTGGGTGTGGCGGACCGCTATCAGGACATAGCGTTGGCTACCCGTGATA
TTGCTGAAGAGCTTGGCGGCGAATGGGCTGACCGCTTCCTCGTGCTTTACGGTATCGCCGCTCCCGATTC
GCAGCGCATCGCCTTCTATCGCCTTCTTGACGAGTTCTTCTGAGCGGGACTCTGGGGTTCGAAATGACCG
ACCAAGCGACGCCCAACCTGCCATCACGAGATTTCGATTCCACCGCCGCCTTCTATGAAAGGTTGGGCTT
CGGAATCGTTTTCCGGGACGCCGGCTGGATGATCCTCCAGCGCGGGGATCTCATGCTGGAGTTCTTCGCC
CACCCCAACTTGTTTATTGCAGCTTATAATGGTTACAAATAAAGCAATAGCATCACAAATTTCACAAATA
AAGCATTTTTTTCACTGCATTCTAGTTGTGGTTTGTCCAAACTCATCAATGTATCTTATCATGTCTGTAT
ACCGTCGACCTCTAGCTAGAGCTTGGCGTAATCATGGTCATAGCTGTTTCCTGTGTGAAATTGTTATCCG
CTCACAATTCCACACAACATACGAGCCGGAAGCATAAAGTGTAAAGCCTGGGGTGCCTAATGAGTGAGCT
AACTCACATTAATTGCGTTGCGCTCACTGCCCGCTTTCCAGTCGGGAAACCTGTCGTGCCAGCTGCATTA
ATGAATCGGCCAACGCGCGGGGAGAGGCGGTTTGCGTATTGGGCGCTCTTCCGCTTCCTCGCTCACTGAC
TCGCTGCGCTCGGTCGTTCGGCTGCGGCGAGCGGTATCAGCTCACTCAAAGGCGGTAATACGGTTATCCA
CAGAATCAGGGGATAACGCAGGAAAGAACATGTGAGCAAAAGGCCAGCAAAAGGCCAGGAACCGTAAAAA
GGCCGCGTTGCTGGCGTTTTTCCATAGGCTCCGCCCCCCTGACGAGCATCACAAAAATCGACGCTCAAGT
CAGAGGTGGCGAAACCCGACAGGACTATAAAGATACCAGGCGTTTCCCCCTGGAAGCTCCCTCGTGCGCT
CTCCTGTTCCGACCCTGCCGCTTACCGGATACCTGTCCGCCTTTCTCCCTTCGGGAAGCGTGGCGCTTTC
TCATAGCTCACGCTGTAGGTATCTCAGTTCGGTGTAGGTCGTTCGCTCCAAGCTGGGCTGTGTGCACGAA
CCCCCCGTTCAGCCCGACCGCTGCGCCTTATCCGGTAACTATCGTCTTGAGTCCAACCCGGTAAGACACG
ACTTATCGCCACTGGCAGCAGCCACTGGTAACAGGATTAGCAGAGCGAGGTATGTAGGCGGTGCTACAGA
GTTCTTGAAGTGGTGGCCTAACTACGGCTACACTAGAAGAACAGTATTTGGTATCTGCGCTCTGCTGAAG
CCAGTTACCTTCGGAAAAAGAGTTGGTAGCTCTTGATCCGGCAAACAAACCACCGCTGGTAGCGGTGGTT
TTTTTGTTTGCAAGCAGCAGATTACGCGCAGAAAAAAAGGATCTCAAGAAGATCCTTTGATCTTTTCTAC
GGGGTCTGACGCTCAGTGGAACGAAAACTCACGTTAAGGGATTTTGGTCATGAGATTATCAAAAAGGATC
TTCACCTAGATCCTTTTAAATTAAAAATGAAGTTTTAAATCAATCTAAAGTATATATGAGTAAACTTGGT
CTGACAGTTACCAATGCTTAATCAGTGAGGCACCTATCTCAGCGATCTGTCTATTTCGTTCATCCATAGT
TGCCTGACTCCCCGTCGTGTAGATAACTACGATACGGGAGGGCTTACCATCTGGCCCCAGTGCTGCAATG
ATACCGCGAGACCCACCCTTTGAGGCTCCAGATTTATCAGCAATAAACCAGCCAGCCGGAAGGGCCGAGC
GCAGAAGTGGTCCTGCAACTTTATCCGCCTCCATCCAGTCTATTAATTGTTGCCGGGAAGCTAGAGTAAG
TAGTTCGCCAGTTAATAGTTTGCGCAACGTTGTTGCCATTGCTACAGGCATCGTGGTGTCACGCTCGTCG
TTTGGTATGGCTTCATTCAGCTCCGGTTCCCAACGATCAAGGCGAGTTACATGATCCCCCATGTTGTGCA
AAAAAGCGGTTAGCTCCTTCGGTCCTCCGATCGTTGTCAGAAGTAAGTTGGCCGCAGTGTTATCACTCAT
GGTTATGGCAGCACTGCATAATTCTCTTACTGTCATGCCATCCGTAAGATGCTTTTCTGTGACTGGTGAG
TACTCAACCAAGTCATTCTGAGAATAGTGTATGCGGCGACCGAGTTGCTCTTGCCCGGCGTCAATACGGG
ATAATACCGCGCCACATAGCAGAACTTTAAAAGTGCTCATCATTGGAAAACGTTCTTCGGGGCGAAAACT
CTCAAGGATCTTACCGCTGTTGAGATCCAGTTCGATGTAACCCACTCGTGCACCCAACTGATCTTCAGCA
TCTTTTACTTTCACCAGCGTTTCTGGGTGAGCAAAAACAGGAAGGCAAAATGCCGCAAAAAAGGGAATAA
GGGCGACACGGAAATGTTGAATACTCATACTCTTCCTTTTTCAATATTATTGAAGCATTTATCAGGGTTA
TTGTCTCATGAGCGGATACATATTTGAATGTATTTAGAAAAATAAACAAATAGGGGTTCCGCGCACATTT
CCCCGAAAAGTGCCACCTGACGTC
